Addgene plasmid #238681: NanoLuc-TREM2 Vector
Depositing lab: Promega Corporation.
Backbone
  Vector backbone: pFN31K Nluc CMV-neo Flexi(R) Vector
  Vector type: Mammalian Expression
  Selectable markers: Neomycin
Growth in bacteria
  Bacterial resistance: Kanamycin, 50 μg/mL
  Growth temperature: 37°C
  Growth strain: DH5alpha
  Copy number: High Copy
Gene/Insert
  Gene/Insert name: TREM2
  Species: H. sapiens (human)
  Mutation: None
  Entrez Gene: TREM2 (a.k.a. AD17, PLOSL2, TREM-2, Trem2a, Trem2b, Trem2c)
  Promoter: CMV
  Tag / fusion protein: NanoLuc (R) (N terminal on backbone)
  Cloning method: Other
How to cite: NanoLuc-TREM2 Vector was a gift from Promega Corporation (Addgene plasmid # 238681 ; http://n2t.net/addgene:238681 ; RRID:Addgene_238681)
