[The description below was written by a language model from this plasmid's Addgene catalogue record and pLannotate feature annotations shown in this document.]
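Description:
NanoLuc-TREM2 Vector is a mammalian expression plasmid of about 5.5 kb built on the pFN31K Nluc CMV-neo Flexi Vector backbone. It expresses human TREM2 with NanoLuc luciferase fused at its N terminus. It is propagated in E. coli as a high-copy plasmid from a ColE1/pUC-type origin. A ColE1-derived cer site is also present, which helps keep the plasmid monomeric. A single neo (nptII) gene provides both selection functions. The bacterial EM7 promoter drives it for kanamycin resistance in E. coli, and the SV40 enhancer/early promoter, paired with a synthetic poly(A) signal, drives it for neomycin-class selection of transfected mammalian cells.

The expression cassette uses the CMV immediate early enhancer and promoter followed by a chimeric β-globin/immunoglobulin intron, which generally improves transcript processing and expression. A T7 promoter just upstream of the coding region allows in vitro transcription. The open reading frame begins with a short segment annotated as an IL6 fragment. Its position suggests a secretion signal peptide, although the record does not state this. Codon-optimized NanoLuc and a TREM2 coding segment follow. The TREM2 segment is annotated as a fragment, which would fit replacement of the native signal sequence by the upstream leader so that the luciferase sits on the extracellular end of the mature receptor, but this is an inference. The catalogue lists no mutations. An SV40 poly(A) signal lies downstream. Several other short annotations (large T antigen, M13 ori, bom, tnpA, SET1) appear to be backbone remnants.

The record does not state an intended use. NanoLuc fusions of this kind are typically used for luminescence-based detection of the protein or as energy donors in BRET assays of ligand binding or protein interactions.
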