Features (pLannotate 1.2.2; 21 found; start..end, strand, type, name):
    140..517     +  enhancer       CMV enhancer: human cytomegalovirus immediate early enhancer
    519..718     +  promoter       CMV promoter: human cytomegalovirus (CMV) immediate early promoter
    857..989     +  intron         chimeric intron: chimera between introns from human β-globin and immunoglobulin heavy chain genes
   1033..1051    +  promoter       T7 promoter: promoter for bacteriophage T7 RNA polymerase
   1067..1153    +  CDS            IL6 (fragment): IL6_MUSPF - Experimental evidence at transcript level: Swiss-Prot protein existence level 2. Acts as an essential factor in bone homeostasis and on vessels directly or indirectly by induction of VEGF, resulting in increased angiogenesis activity and vascular permeability. Induces, through 'trans-signaling' and synergistically with IL1B and TNF, the production of VEGF. Involved in metabolic controls, is discharged into the bloodstream after muscle contraction increasing lipolysis and improving insulin resistance (By similarity). 'Trans-signaling' in central nervous system also regulates energy
   1154..1663    +  CDS            Nluc: NanoLuc® luciferase human codon-optimized
   1682..2320    +  CDS            TREM2 (fragment): TREM2_HUMAN - Experimental evidence at protein level: Swiss-Prot protein existence level 1. Forms a receptor signaling complex with TYROBP which mediates signaling and cell activation following ligand binding (PubMed:10799849). Acts as a receptor for amyloid-beta protein 42, a cleavage product of the amyloid-beta precursor protein APP, and mediates its uptake and degradation by microglia (PubMed:27477018, PubMed:29518356). Binding to amyloid-beta 42 mediates microglial activation, proliferation, migration, apoptosis and expression of pro- inflammatory cytokines, such as IL6R and CCL3, and the
   2329..2384    +  misc_feature   MCS: pUC18/19 multiple cloning site
   2391..2440    +  CDS            SET1 (fragment): solubility-enhancement tag derived from T7 phage gene 10B
   2448..2467    +  terminator     T7 terminator (fragment): transcription terminator for bacteriophage T7 RNA polymerase
   2489..2610    -  polyA_signal   SV40 poly(A) signal: SV40 polyadenylation signal
   2633..2701    -  CDS            large T antigen (fragment): large T antigen from SV40 (simian virus 40)
   2706..2738    +  rep_origin     M13 ori (fragment): M13 bacteriophage origin of replication; arrow indicates direction of (+) strand synthesis
   2739..2790    -  misc_feature   bom (fragment): basis of mobility region from pBR322
   2855..3212    +  promoter       SV40 promoter: SV40 enhancer and early promoter
   3227..3274    +  promoter       EM7 promoter: synthetic bacterial promoter&nbsp
   3306..4097    +  CDS            neo: KKA2_KLEPN - Also known as kan, nptII. Experimental evidence at protein level: Swiss-Prot protein existence level 1. Resistance to kanamycin, neomycin, paromomycin, ribostamycin, butirosin and gentamicin B. From Klebsiella pneumoniae.
   4164..4212    +  polyA_signal   poly(A) signal: synthetic polyadenylation signal
   4233..4322    -  CDS            tnpA (fragment): TN5P_ECOLX - Also known as tnp. Experimental evidence at protein level: Swiss-Prot protein existence level 1. Mediates transposition of transposon Tn5 by a 'cut and paste' mechanism. First, the monomeric transposase binds the 19 bp inverted DNA repeats flanking the transposon. Then, dimerization of the DNA- bound transposase creates a synaptic DNA complex. After nicking of the first DNA strand, excision of the transposon proceeds through a series of intermediates. The transposase then mediates the insertion of the transposon at a new site by strand transfer. The activity of the wild- type tran
   4451..5039    -  rep_origin     ori: high-copy-number ColE1/pMB1/pBR322/pUC origin of replication
   5155..5438    +  misc_feature   cer region: ColE1-derived recombination site that helps to maintain plasmids as monomers
>Addgene plasmid #238681 | NanoLuc-TREM2 Vector | addgene full sequence | sequence record 479777 | Addgene NGS Result
TCAATATTGGCCATTAGCCATATTATTCATTGGTTATATAGCATAAATCAATATTGGCTATTGGCCATTG
CATACGTTGTATCTATATCATAATATGTACATTTATATTGGCTCATGTCCAATATGACCGCCATGTTGGC
ATTGATTATTGACTAGTTATTAATAGTAATCAATTACGGGGTCATTAGTTCATAGCCCATATATGGAGTT
CCGCGTTACATAACTTACGGTAAATGGCCCGCCTGGCTGACCGCCCAACGACCCCCGCCCATTGACGTCA
ATAATGACGTATGTTCCCATAGTAACGCCAATAGGGACTTTCCATTGACGTCAATGGGTGGAGTATTTAC
GGTAAACTGCCCACTTGGCAGTACATCAAGTGTATCATATGCCAAGTCCGCCCCCTATTGACGTCAATGA
CGGTAAATGGCCCGCCTGGCATTATGCCCAGTACATGACCTTACGGGACTTTCCTACTTGGCAGTACATC
TACGTATTAGTCATCGCTATTACCATGGTGATGCGGTTTTGGCAGTACACCAATGGGCGTGGATAGCGGT
TTGACTCACGGGGATTTCCAAGTCTCCACCCCATTGACGTCAATGGGAGTTTGTTTTGGCACCAAAATCA
ACGGGACTTTCCAAAATGTCGTAATAACCCCGCCCCGTTGACGCAAATGGGCGGTAGGCGTGTACGGTGG
GAGGTCTATATAAGCAGAGCTGGTTTAGTGAACCGTCAGATCACTAGAAGCTTTATTGCGGTAGTTTATC
ACAGTTAAATTGCTAACGCAGTCAGTGCTTCTGACACAACAGTCTCGAACTTAAGCTGCAGAAGTTGGTC
GTGAGGCACTGGGCAGGTAAGTATCAAGGTTACAAGACAGGTTTAAGGAGACCAATAGAAACTGGGCTTG
TCGAGACAGAGAAGACTCTTGCGTTTCTGATAGGCACCTATTGGTCTTACTGACATCCACTTTGCCTTTC
TCTCCACAGGTGTCCACTCCCAGTTCAATTACAGCTCTTAAGGCTAGAGTATTAATACGACTCACTATAG
GGCTAGCAAAGCCACCATGAACTCCTTCTCCACAAGCGCCTTCGGTCCAGTTGCCTTCTCCCTGGGCCTG
CTCCTGGTGTTGCCTGCTGCCTTCCCTGCCCCAGTCTTCACACTCGAAGATTTCGTTGGGGACTGGCGAC
AGACAGCCGGCTACAACCTGGACCAAGTCCTTGAACAGGGAGGTGTGTCCAGTTTGTTTCAGAATCTCGG
GGTGTCCGTAACTCCGATCCAAAGGATTGTCCTGAGCGGTGAAAATGGGCTGAAGATCGACATCCATGTC
ATCATCCCGTATGAAGGTCTGAGCGGCGACCAAATGGGCCAGATCGAAAAAATTTTTAAGGTGGTGTACC
CTGTGGATGATCATCACTTTAAGGTGATCCTGCACTATGGCACACTGGTAATCGACGGGGTTACGCCGAA
CATGATCGACTATTTCGGACGGCCGTATGAAGGCATCGCCGTGTTCGACGGCAAAAAGATCACTGTAACA
GGGACCCTGTGGAACGGCAACAAAATTATCGACGAGCGCCTGATCAACCCCGACGGCTCCCTGCTGTTCC
GAGTAACCATCAACGGAGTGACCGGCTGGCGGCTGTGCGAACGCATTCTGGCGGGCTCGAGCGGCGCGAT
CGCCCACAACACCACAGTGTTCCAGGGCGTGGCGGGCCAGTCCCTGCAGGTGTCTTGCCCCTATGACTCC
ATGAAGCACTGGGGGAGGCGCAAGGCCTGGTGCCGCCAGCTGGGAGAGAAGGGCCCATGCCAGCGTGTGG
TCAGCACGCACAACTTGTGGCTGCTGTCCTTCCTGAGGAGGTGGAATGGGAGCACAGCCATCACAGACGA
TACCCTGGGTGGCACTCTCACCATTACGCTGCGGAATCTACAACCCCATGATGCGGGTCTCTACCAGTGC
CAGAGCCTCCATGGCAGTGAGGCTGACACCCTCAGGAAGGTCCTGGTGGAGGTGCTGGCAGACCCCCTGG
ATCACCGGGATGCTGGAGATCTCTGGTTCCCCGGGGAGTCTGAGAGCTTCGAGGATGCCCATGTGGAGCA
CAGCATCTCCAGGAGCCTCTTGGAAGGAGAAATCCCCTTCCCACCCACTTCCATCCTTCTCCTCCTGGCC
TGCATCTTTCTCATCAAGATTCTAGCAGCCAGCGCCCTCTGGGCTGCAGCCTGGCATGGACAGAAGCCAG
GGACACATCCACCCAGTGAACTGGACTGTGGCCATGACCCAGGGTATCAGCTCCAAACTCTGCCAGGGCT
GAGAGACACGGTTTAAACGAATTCGGGCTCGGTACCCGGGGATCCTCTAGAGTCGACCTGCAGGCATGCA
AGCTGATCCGGCTGCTAACAAAGCCCGAAAGGAAGCTGAGTTGGCTGCTGCCACCGCTGAGCAATAACTA
GCATAACCCCTTGGGGCGGCCGCTTCGAGCAGACATGATAAGATACATTGATGAGTTTGGACAAACCACA
ACTAGAATGCAGTGAAAAAAATGCTTTATTTGTGAAATTTGTGATGCTATTGCTTTATTTGTAACCATTA
TAAGCTGCAATAAACAAGTTAACAACAACAATTGCATTCATTTTATGTTTCAGGTTCAGGGGGAGATGTG
GGAGGTTTTTTTAAGCAAGTAAAACCTCTACAAATGTGGTAAAATCGAATTTTAACAAAATATTAACGCT
TACAATTTCCTGATGCGGTATTTTCTCCTTACGCATCTGTGCGGTATTTCACACCGCATACGCGGATCTG
CGCAGCACCATGGCCTGAAATAACCTCTGAAAGAGGAACTTGGTTAGGTACCTTCTGAGGCGGAAAGAAC
CAGCTGTGGAATGTGTGTCAGTTAGGGTGTGGAAAGTCCCCAGGCTCCCCAGCAGGCAGAAGTATGCAAA
GCATGCATCTCAATTAGTCAGCAACCAGGTGTGGAAAGTCCCCAGGCTCCCCAGCAGGCAGAAGTATGCA
AAGCATGCATCTCAATTAGTCAGCAACCATAGTCCCGCCCCTAACTCCGCCCATCCCGCCCCTAACTCCG
CCCAGTTCCGCCCATTCTCCGCCCCATGGCTGACTAATTTTTTTTATTTATGCAGAGGCCGAGGCCGCCT
CGGCCTCTGAGCTATTCCAGAAGTAGTGAGGAGGCTTTTTTGGAGGCCTAGGCTTTTGCAAAAAGCTTAA
TTAACTGTTGACAATTAATCATCGGCATAGTATATCGGCATAGTATAATACGACAAGGTGAGGAACTAAA
CCCAGGAGGCAGATCATGATTGAACAAGATGGATTGCACGCAGGTTCTCCGGCCGCTTGGGTGGAGAGGC
TATTCGGCTATGACTGGGCACAACAGACAATCGGCTGCTCTGATGCCGCCGTGTTCCGGCTGTCAGCGCA
GGGGCGCCCGGTTCTTTTTGTCAAGACCGACCTGTCCGGTGCCCTGAATGAACTGCAGGACGAGGCAGCG
CGGCTATCGTGGCTGGCCACGACGGGCGTTCCTTGCGCAGCTGTGCTCGACGTTGTCACTGAAGCGGGAA
GGGACTGGCTGCTATTGGGCGAAGTGCCGGGGCAGGATCTCCTGTCATCTCACCTTGCTCCTGCCGAGAA
AGTATCCATCATGGCTGATGCAATGCGGCGGCTGCATACGCTTGATCCGGCTACCTGCCCATTCGACCAC
CAAGCGAAACATCGCATCGAGCGAGCACGTACTCGGATGGAAGCCGGTCTTGTCGATCAGGATGATCTGG
ACGAAGAGCATCAGGGGCTCGCGCCAGCCGAACTGTTCGCCAGGCTCAAGGCGCGCATGCCCGACGGCGA
GGATCTCGTCGTGACCCATGGCGATGCCTGCTTGCCGAATATCATGGTGGAAAATGGCCGCTTTTCTGGA
TTCATCGACTGTGGCCGGCTGGGTGTGGCGGACCGCTATCAGGACATAGCGTTGGCTACCCGTGATATTG
CTGAAGAGCTTGGCGGCGAATGGGCTGACCGCTTCCTCGTGCTTTACGGTATCGCCGCTCCCGATTCGCA
GCGCATCGCCTTCTATCGCCTTCTTGACGAGTTCTTCTGAGCGGGACTCTGGGGTTCGAAATGACCGACC
AAGCGACGCCCAACCTGCCATCACGATGGCCGCAATAAAATATCTTTATTTTCATTACATCTGTGTGTTG
GTTTTTTGTGTGAATCGATAGCGATAAGGATCCTCTTTGCGCTTGCGTTTTCCCTTGTCCAGATAGCCCA
GTAGCTGACATTCATCCGGGGTCAGCACCGTTTCTGCGGACTGGCTTTCTACCCGGTATCAGCTCACTCA
AAGGCGGTAATACGGTTATCCACAGAATCAGGGGATAACGCAGGAAAGAACATGTGAGCAAAAGGCCAGC
AAAAGGCCAGGAACCGTAAAAAGGCCGCGTTGCTGGCGTTTTTCCATAGGCTCCGCCCCCCTGACGAGCA
TCACAAAAATCGACGCTCAAGTCAGAGGTGGCGAAACCCGACAGGACTATAAAGATACCAGGCGTTTCCC
CCTGGAAGCTCCCTCGTGCGCTCTCCTGTTCCGACCCTGCCGCTTACCGGATACCTGTCCGCCTTTCTCC
CTTCGGGAAGCGTGGCGCTTTCTCATAGCTCACGCTGTAGGTATCTCAGTTCGGTGTAGGTCGTTCGCTC
CAAGCTGGGCTGTGTGCACGAACCCCCCGTTCAGCCCGACCGCTGCGCCTTATCCGGTAACTATCGTCTT
GAGTCCAACCCGGTAAGACACGACTTATCGCCACTGGCAGCAGCCACTGGTAACAGGATTAGCAGAGCGA
GGTATGTAGGCGGTGCTACAGAGTTCTTGAAGTGGTGGCCTAACTACGGCTACACTAGAAGGACAGTATT
TGGTATCTGCGCTCTGCTGAAGCCAGTTACCTTCGGAAAAAGAGTTGGTAGCTCTTGATCCGGCAAACAA
ACCACCGCTGGTAGCGGTGGTTTTTTTGTTTGCAAGCAGCAGATTACGCGCAGAAAAAAAGGATTTCAAG
AAGATCCTTTGATCTTTTCTACGGGGTCTGACGCTCAGTGGAACGAAAACTCACGTTAAGGGATTTTGGT
CATGAGATTATCAAAAAGGATCTTCACCTAGATCCTTTTATAGTCCGGAAATACAGGAACGCACGCTGGA
TGGCCCTTCGCTGGGATGGTGAAACCATGAAAAATGGCAGCTTCAGTGGATTAAGTGGGGGTAATGTGGC
CTGTACCCTCTGGTTGCATAGGTATTCATACGGTTAAAATTTATCAGGCGCGATTGCGGCAGTTTTTCGG
GTGGTTTGTTGCCATTTTTACCTGTCTGCTGCCGTGATCGCGCTGAACGCGTTTTAGCGGTGCGTACAAT
TAAGGGATTATGGTAAATCCACTTACTGTCTGCCCTCGTAGCCATCGAGATAAACCGCAGTACTCCGGCC
ACGATGCGTCCGGCGTAGAGGATCGAGATCT
